>Addgene plasmid #73007 | pBP-L2U2H09 | depositor full sequence | sequence record 447489 | pBP-L2U2H09 sequence 2139 bps
CGATCAACTCGAGTGCCACCTGACGTCTAAGAAACCATTATTATCATGACATTAACCTATAAAAATAGGC
GTATCACGAGGCAGAATTTCAGATAAAAAAAATCCTTAGCTTTCGCTAAGGATGATTTCTGGAATTCGCG
GCCGCTTCTAGAATCTAGAGACGCATATGGGTCTCATCGAACGGCCCTCGCAAGGGCCGTTTTTTTGTAT
GTTAGAGACCGCATGCCGTCTCATTAGCTGCAGTCCGGCAAAAAAGGGCAAGGTGTCACCACCCTGCCCT
TTTTCTTTAAAACCGAAAAGATTACTTCGCGTTATGCAGGCTTCCTCGCTCACTGACTCGCTGCGCTCGG
TCGTTCGGCTGCGGCGAGCGGTATCAGCTCACTCAAAGGCGGTAATACGGTTATCCACAGAATCAGGGGA
TAACGCAGGAAAGAACATGTGAGCAAAAGGCCAGCAAAAGGCCAGGAACCGTAAAAAGGCCGCGTTGCTG
GCGTTTTTCCACAGGCTCCGCCCCCCTGACGAGCATCACAAAAATCGACGCTCAAGTCAGAGGTGGCGAA
ACCCGACAGGACTATAAAGATACCAGGCGTTTCCCCCTGGAAGCTCCCTCGTGCGCTCTCCTGTTCCGAC
CCTGCCGCTTACCGGATACCTGTCCGCCTTTCTCCCTTCGGGAAGCGTGGCGCTTTCTCATAGCTCACGC
TGTAGGTATCTCAGTTCGGTGTAGGTCGTTCGCTCCAAGCTGGGCTGTGTGCACGAACCCCCCGTTCAGC
CCGACCGCTGCGCCTTATCCGGTAACTATCGTCTTGAGTCCAACCCGGTAAGACACGACTTATCGCCACT
GGCAGCAGCCACTGGTAACAGGATTAGCAGAGCGAGGTATGTAGGCGGTGCTACAGAGTTCTTGAAGTGG
TGGCCTAACTACGGCTACACTAGAAGAACAGTATTTGGTATCTGCGCTCTGCTGAAGCCAGTTACCTTCG
GAAAAAGAGTTGGTAGCTCTTGATCCGGCAAACAAACCACCGCTGGTAGCGGTGGTTTTTTTGTTTGCAA
GCAGCAGATTACGCGCAGAAAAAAAGGATCTCAAGAAGATCCTTTGATCTTTTCTACGGGGTCTGACGCT
CAGTGGAACGAAAACTCACGTTAAGGGATTTTGGTCATGAGATTATCAAAAAGGATCTTCACCTAGATCC
TTTTAAATTAAAAATGAAGTTTTAAATCAATCTAAAGTATATATGAGTAAACTTGGTCTGACAGCTCGAG
GCTTGGATTCTCACCAATAAAAAACGCCCGGCGGCAACCGAGCGTTCTGAACAAATCCAGATGGAGTTCT
GAGGTCATTACTGGATCTATCAACAGGAGTCCAAGCGAGCTCGATATCAAATTACGCCCCGCCCTGCCAC
TCATCGCAGTACTGTTGTAATTCATTAAGCATTCTGCCGACATGGAAGCCATCACAAACGGCATGATGAA
CCTGAATCGCCAGCGGCATCAGCACCTTGTCGCCTTGCGTATAATATTTGCCCATGGTGAAAACGGGGGC
GAAGAAGTTGTCCATATTGGCCACGTTTAAATCAAAACTGGTGAAACTCACCCAGGGATTGGCTGACACG
AAAAACATATTCTCAATAAACCCTTTAGGGAAATAGGCCAGGTTTTCACCGTAACACGCCACATCTTGCG
AATATATGTGTAGAAACTGCCGGAAATCGTCGTGGTATTCACTCCAGAGCGATGAAAACGTTTCAGTTTG
CTCATGGAAAACGGTGTAACAAGGGTGAACACTATCCCATATCACCAGCTCACCGTCTTTCATTGCCATA
CGAAATTCCGGATGAGCATTCATCAGGCGGGCAAGAATGTGAATAAAGGCCGGATAAAACTTGTGCTTAT
TTTTCTTTACGGTCTTTAAAAAGGCCGTAATATCCAGCTGAACGGTCTGGTTATAGGTACATTGAGCAAC
TGACTGAAATGCCTCAAAATGTTCTTTACGATGCCATTGGGATATATCAACGGTGGTATATCCAGTGATT
TTTTTCTCCATTTTAGCTTCCTTAGCTCCTGAAAATCTCGATAACTCAAAAAATACGCCCGGTAGTGATC
TTATTTCATTATGGTGAAAGTTGGAACCTCTTACGTGCC
Features (pLannotate 1.2.2; 7 found; start..end, strand, type, name):
     86..129     -  terminator     bacterial terminator: putative bacterial transcription terminator
    132..151     +  misc_feature   BioBrick prefix: BioBrick prefix for parts that start with "ATG"
    244..301     +  terminator     his operon terminator: This putative transcriptin terminator from the E. coli his operon has a 2-bp deletion introduced during synthesis. Its efficiency has not been determined.
    496..1084    -  rep_origin     ori: high-copy-number ColE1/pMB1/pBR322/pUC origin of replication
   1267..1361    -  terminator     lambda t0 terminator: transcription terminator from phage lambda
   1385..2041    -  CDS            cat: CAT_ECOLX - Experimental evidence at protein level: Swiss-Prot protein existence level 1. This enzyme is an effector of chloramphenicol resistance in bacteria. From Escherichia coli. This protein is used as a marker in many commonly used cloning vectors, such as pACYC184.
   2042..2139    -  promoter       cat promoter: promoter of the E. coli cat gene encoding chloramphenicol acetyltransferase
