[The description below was written by a language model from this plasmid's Addgene catalogue record and pLannotate feature annotations shown in this document.]
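Description:
pBP-L2U2H09 is a small bacterial parts plasmid from the EcoFlex modular cloning (MoClo) kit for E. coli synthetic biology. It stores a single synthetic transcription terminator, L2U2H09, in the iGEM pSB1C3 backbone. The plasmid is propagated in E. coli at high copy from a ColE1/pMB1/pUC-type origin and is selected with chloramphenicol through a cat (chloramphenicol acetyltransferase) gene driven by its native cat promoter and followed by a phage lambda t0 terminator. The depositor notes that the cat coding sequence carries a silent C435G change that removes a BsmBI recognition site. This kind of domestication keeps the backbone from being cut by a Type IIS enzyme during hierarchical Golden Gate style assembly.

The automated annotation does not label the L2U2H09 element itself. It detects a BioBrick prefix followed, after a short unannotated gap, by the his operon terminator typical of pSB1C3, with another putative bacterial terminator upstream on the opposite strand. These flanking terminators insulate the cloning region from read-through transcription. The insert presumably lies in the unannotated stretch between the prefix and the his operon terminator, but the record does not give its coordinates, and the cloning sites are listed as unknown. The full deposited sequence has the same length as the figure recorded for the backbone without insert, so that field probably describes the whole plasmid.

The plasmid contains no promoter, coding sequence or reporter as payload. It serves as a storage vector from which the terminator can be combined with promoter, ribosome binding site and coding parts to build transcription units for expression in E. coli.
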