Addgene plasmid #73007: pBP-L2U2H09
Purpose: L2U2H09 terminator
Depositing lab: Paul Freemont. Depositing organization: Imperial College London. Publication: EcoFlex: A Multifunctional MoClo Kit for E. coli Synthetic Biology. Moore SJ, Lai HE, Kelwick RJ, Chee SM, Bell DJ, Polizzi KM, Freemont PS. ACS Synth Biol. 2016 May 2. 10.1021/acssynbio.6b00031 PubMed 27096716.
Backbone
  Vector backbone: pSB1C3
  Backbone manufacturer: iGEM
  Backbone size w/o insert (bp): 2139
  Vector type: Synthetic Biology
Growth in bacteria
  Bacterial resistance: Chloramphenicol, 25 μg/mL
  Growth temperature: 37°C
  Growth strain: JM109
  Copy number: High Copy
Gene/Insert
  Gene/Insert name: L2U2H09 terminator
  Species: Synthetic
  Mutation: CAT gene - C435G (nucleotide) - silent mutagenesis to remove BsmBI site
  Cloning method: Restriction Enzyme; 5′ cloning site Unknown (unknown if destroyed); 3′ cloning site Unknown (unknown if destroyed)
  Sequencing primers: 5′ VF2 (5' tgccacctgacgtctaagaa 3'); 3′ VR (5' attaccgcctttgagtgagc 3')
Terms and licenses: Academic/Nonprofit Terms; Industry Terms: Not Available to Industry
How to cite: pBP-L2U2H09 was a gift from Paul Freemont (Addgene plasmid # 73007 ; http://n2t.net/addgene:73007 ; RRID:Addgene_73007)
