>Addgene plasmid #73007 | pBP-L2U2H09 | depositor partial sequence | sequence record 133858 | Cloned between NdeI and SphI in pBP backbone
CATATGGGTCTCATCGAACGGCCCTCGCAAGGGCCGTTTTTTTGTATGTTAGAGACCGCATGC
