>Addgene plasmid #73007 | pBP-L2U2H09 | addgene partial sequence | sequence record 140631 | RNAde-BB-2R 5'-attaccgcctttgagtgagc -3'
TCAGTGAGCGAGGAAGCCTGCATAACGCGAAGTAATCTTTTCGGTTTTAAAGAAAAAGGGCAGGGTGGTG
ACACCTTGCCCTTTTTTGCCGGACTGCAGCTAATGAGACGGCATGCGGTCTCTAACATACAAAAAAACGG
CCCTTGCGAGGGCCGTTCGATGAGACCCATATGCGTCTCTAGATTCTAGAAGCGGCCGCGAATTCCAGAA
ATCATCCTTAGCGAAAGCTAAGGATTTTTTTTATCTGAAATTCTGCCTCGTGATACGCCTATTTTTATAG
GTTAATGTCATGATAATAATGGTTTCTTAGACGTCAGGTGGCACTCGAGTTGATCGGGCACGTAAGAGGT
TCCAACTTTCACCATAATGAAATAAGATCACTACCGGGCGTATTTTTTGAGTTATCGAGATTTTCAGGAG
CTAAGGAAGCTAAAATGGAGAAAAAAATCACTGGATATACCACCGTTGATATATCCCAATGGCATCGTAA
AGAACATTTTGAGGCATTTCAGTCAGTTGCTCAATGTACCTATAACCAGACCGTTCAGCTGGATATTACG
GCCTTTTTAAAGACCGTAAAGAAAAATAAGCACAAGTTTTATCCGGCCTTTATTCACATTCTTGCCCGCC
TGATGAATGCTCATCCGGAATTTCGTATGGCAATGAAAGACGGTGAGCTGGTGATATGGGATAGTGTTCA
CCCTTGTTACACCGTTTT
