>Addgene plasmid #73007 | pBP-L2U2H09 | addgene partial sequence | sequence record 140977 | RNAde-BB-1F 5'-tgccacctgacgtctaagaa-3'
ATAGGCGTATCACGAGGCAGAATTTCAGATAAAAAAAATCCTTAGCTTTCGCTAAGGATGATTTCTGGAA
TTCGCGGCCGCTTCTAGAATCTAGAGACGCATATGGGTCTCATCGAACGGCCCTCGCAAGGGCCGTTTTT
TTGTATGTTAGAGACCGCATGCCGTCTCATTAGCTGCAGTCCGGCAAAAAAGGGCAAGGTGTCACCACCC
TGCCCTTTTTCTTTAAAACCGAAAAGATTACTTCGCGTTATGCAGGCTTCCTCGCTCACTGACTCGCTGC
GCTCGGTCGTTCGGCTGCGGCGAGCGGTATCAGCTCACTCAAAGGCGGTAATACGGTTATCCACAGAATC
AGGGGATAACGCAGGAAAGAACATGTGAGCAAAAGGCCAGCAAAAGGCCAGGAACCGTAAAAAGGCCGCG
TTGCTGGCGTTTTTCCACAGGCTCCGCCCCCCTGACGAGCATCACAAAAATCGACGCTCAAGTCAGAGGT
GGCGAAACCCGACAGGACTATAAAGATACCAGGCGTTTCCCCCTGGAAGCTCCCTCGTGCGCTCTCCTGT
TCCGACCCTGCCGCTTACCGGATACCTGTCCGCCTTTCTCCCTTCGGGAAGCGTGGCGCTTTCTCATAGC
TCACGCTGTAGGTATCTCAGTTCGGTGTAGGTCGTTCGCTCCAAGCTGGGCTGTGTGCACGAACCCCCCG
TTCAGCCCGACCGCTGCGCCTTATCCGGTAACTATCGTCTTGAGTCCAACCCGGTAAGACACGACTTATC
GCCACTGGCAGCAGCCACTGGTAACAGGATTAGCAGAGCGAGGTATGTAGGCGGTGCTACAGAGTTCTTG
AAGTGGTGGCCTAACTACGGCTACACTAGA
